>Addgene plasmid #81247 | Construct 7 - CMVp-Cas9-3xNLS-HSVpA | depositor full sequence | sequence record 155349 | Construct 7 - CMVp-Cas9-3xNLS-HSVpA sequence 7956 bps
TGAGTCCAACCCGGTAAGACACGACTTATCGCCACTGGCAGCAGCCACTGGTAACAGGATTAGCAGAGCG
AGGTATGTAGGCGGTGCTACAGAGTTCTTGAAGTGGTGGCCTAACTACGGCTACACTAGAAGGACAGTAT
TTGGTATCTGCGCTCTGCTGAAGCCAGTTACCTTCGGAAAAAGAGTTGGTAGCTCTTGATCCGGCAAACA
AACCACCGCTGGTAGCGGTGGTTTTTTTGTTTGCAAGCAGCAGATTACGCGCAGAAAAAAAGGATCTCAA
GAAGATCCTTTGATCTTTTCTACGGGGTCTGACGCTCAGTGGAACGAAAACTCACGTTAAGGGATTTTGG
TCATGAGATTATCAAAAAGGATCTTCACCTAGATCCTTTTAAATTAAAAATGAAGTTTTAAATCAATCTA
AAGTATATATGAGTAAACTTGGTCTGACAGTTACCAATGCTTAATCAGTGAGGCACCTATCTCAGCGATC
TGTCTATTTCGTTCATCCATAGTTGCCTGACTCCCCGTCGTGTAGATAACTACGATACGGGAGGGCTTAC
CATCTGGCCCCAGTGCTGCAATGATACCGCGAGACCCACGCTCACCGGCTCCAGATTTATCAGCAATAAA
CCAGCCAGCCGGAAGGGCCGAGCGCAGAAGTGGTCCTGCAACTTTATCCGCCTCCATCCAGTCTATTAAT
TGTTGCCGGGAAGCTAGAGTAAGTAGTTCGCCAGTTAATAGTTTGCGCAACGTTGTTGCCATTGCTACAG
GCATCGTGGTGTCACGCTCGTCGTTTGGTATGGCTTCATTCAGCTCCGGTTCCCAACGATCAAGGCGAGT
TACATGATCCCCCATGTTGTGCAAAAAAGCGGTTAGCTCCTTCGGTCCTCCGATCGTTGTCAGAAGTAAG
TTGGCCGCAGTGTTATCACTCATGGTTATGGCAGCACTGCATAATTCTCTTACTGTCATGCCATCCGTAA
GATGCTTTTCTGTGACTGGTGAGTACTCAACCAAGTCATTCTGAGAATAGTGTATGCGGCGACCGAGTTG
CTCTTGCCCGGCGTCAATACGGGATAATACCGCGCCACATAGCAGAACTTTAAAAGTGCTCATCATTGGA
AAACGTTCTTCGGGGCGAAAACTCTCAAGGATCTTACCGCTGTTGAGATCCAGTTCGATGTAACCCACTC
GTGCACCCAACTGATCTTCAGCATCTTTTACTTTCACCAGCGTTTCTGGGTGAGCAAAAACAGGAAGGCA
AAATGCCGCAAAAAAGGGAATAAGGGCGACACGGAAATGTTGAATACTCATACTCTTCCTTTTTCAATAT
TATTGAAGCATTTATCAGGGTTATTGTCTCATGAGCGGATACATATTTGAATGTATTTAGAAAAATAAAC
AAATAGGGGTTCCGCGCACATTTCCCCGAAAAGTGCCACCTG
[124 nt withheld, positions 1443-1566]
C
[91 nt withheld, positions 1568-1658]
A
[49 nt withheld, positions 1660-1708]
CCTTTGACGTTGGAGTCCACGTTCTTT
[37 nt withheld, positions 1736-1772]
ACCCTATCTCGGTCTATTCTTTTGATTTATAAGGGATTTTGCCGATTTCGGCCTATTGGTTAAAAAATGA
GCTGATTTAACAAAAATTTAACGCGAATTTTAACAAAATATTAACGTTTACAATTTCCCATTCGCCATTC
AGGCTGCGCAACTGTTGGGAAGGGCGATCGGTGCGGGCCTCTTCGCTATTACGCCAGCCCAAGCTACCAT
GATAAGTAAGTAATATTAAGGTACGGGAGGTACTTGGAGGTACCTAGTTATTAATAGTAATCAATTACGG
GGTCATTAGTTCATAGCCCATATATGGAGTTCCGCGTTACATAACTTACGGTAAATGGCCCGCCTGGCTG
ACCGCCCAACGACCCCCGCCCATTGACGTCAATAATGACGTATGTTCCCATAGTAACGCCAATAGGGACT
TTCCATTGACGTCAATGGGTGGAGTATTTACGGTAAACTGCCCACTTGGCAGTACATCAAGTGTATCATA
TGCCAAGTACGCCCCCTATTGACGTCAATGACGGTAAATGGCCCGCCTGGCATTATGCCCAGTACATGAC
CTTATGGGACTTTCCTACTTGGCAGTACATCTACGTATTAGTCATCGCTATTACCATGGTGATGCGGTTT
TGGCAGTACATCAATGGGCGTGGATAGCGGTTTGACTCACGGGGATTTCCAAGTCTCCACCCCATTGACG
TCAATGGGAGTTTGTTTTGGCACCAAAATCAACGGGACTTTCCAAAATGTCGTAACAACTCCGCCCCATT
GACGCAAATGGGCGGTAGGCGTGTACGGTGGGAGGTCTATATAAGCAGAGCTGGTTTATGAACCGTCAGA
TCCGAGCTCATCACCGGTGCGCTGCCACCATGGACAAGAAGTACAGCATCGGCCTGGACATCGGCACCAA
CTCTGTGGGCTGGGCCGTGATCACCGACGAGTACAAGGTGCCCAGCAAGAAATTCAAGGTGCTGGGCAAC
ACCGACCGGCACAGCATCAAGAAGAACCTGATCGGAGCCCTGCTGTTCGACAGCGGCGAAACAGCCGAGG
CCACCCGGCTGAAGAGAACCGCCAGAAGAAGATACACCAGACGGAAGAACCGGATCTGCTATCTGCAAGA
GATCTTCAGCAACGAGATGGCCAAGGTGGACGACAGCTTCTTCCACAGACTGGAAGAGTCCTTCCTGGTG
GAAGAGGATAAGAAGCACGAGCGGCACCCCATCTTCGGCAACATCGTGGACGAGGTGGCCTACCACGAGA
AGTACCCCACCATCTACCACCTGAGAAAGAAACTGGTGGACAGCACCGACAAGGCCGACCTGCGGCTGAT
CTATCTGGCCCTGGCCCACATGATCAAGTTCCGGGGCCACTTCCTGATCGAGGGCGACCTGAACCCCGAC
AACAGCGACGTGGACAAGCTGTTCATCCAGCTGGTGCAGACCTACAACCAGCTGTTCGAGGAAAACCCCA
TCAACGCCAGCGGCGTGGACGCCAAGGCCATCCTGTCTGCCAGACTGAGCAAGAGCAGACGGCTGGAAAA
TCTGATCGCCCAGCTGCCCGGCGAGAAGAAGAATGGCCTGTTCGGAAACCTGATTGCCCTGAGCCTGGGC
CTGACCCCCAACTTCAAGAGCAACTTCGACCTGGCCGAGGATGCCAAACTGCAGCTGAGCAAGGACACCT
ACGACGACGACCTGGACAACCTGCTGGCCCAGATCGGCGACCAGTACGCCGACCTGTTTCTGGCCGCCAA
GAACCTGTCCGACGCCATCCTGCTGAGCGACATCCTGAGAGTGAACACCGAGATCACCAAGGCCCCCCTG
AGCGCCTCTATGATCAAGAGATACGACGAGCACCACCAGGACCTGACCCTGCTGAAAGCTCTCGTGCGGC
AGCAGCTGCCTGAGAAGTACAAAGAGATTTTCTTCGACCAGAGCAAGAACGGCTACGCCGGCTACATTGA
CGGCGGAGCCAGCCAGGAAGAGTTCTACAAGTTCATCAAGCCCATCCTGGAAAAGATGGACGGCACCGAG
GAACTGCTCGTGAAGCTGAACAGAGAGGACCTGCTGCGGAAGCAGCGGACCTTCGACAACGGCAGCATCC
CCCACCAGATCCACCTGGGAGAGCTGCACGCCATTCTGCGGCGGCAGGAAGATTTTTACCCATTCCTGAA
GGACAACCGGGAAAAGATCGAGAAGATCCTGACCTTCCGCATCCCCTACTACGTGGGCCCTCTGGCCAGG
GGAAACAGCAGATTCGCCTGGATGACCAGAAAGAGCGAGGAAACCATCACCCCCTGGAACTTCGAGGAAG
TGGTGGACAAGGGCGCTTCCGCCCAGAGCTTCATCGAGCGGATGACCAACTTCGATAAGAACCTGCCCAA
CGAGAAGGTGCTGCCCAAGCACAGCCTGCTGTACGAGTACTTCACCGTGTATAACGAGCTGACCAAAGTG
AAATACGTGACCGAGGGAATGAGAAAGCCCGCCTTCCTGAGCGGCGAGCAGAAAAAGGCCATCGTGGACC
TGCTGTTCAAGACCAACCGGAAAGTGACCGTGAAGCAGCTGAAAGAGGACTACTTCAAGAAAATCGAGTG
CTTCGACTCCGTGGAAATCTCCGGCGTGGAAGATCGGTTCAACGCCTCCCTGGGCACATACCACGATCTG
CTGAAAATTATCAAGGACAAGGACTTCCTGGACAATGAGGAAAACGAGGACATTCTGGAAGATATCGTGC
TGACCCTGACACTGTTTGAGGACAGAGAGATGATCGAGGAACGGCTGAAAACCTATGCCCACCTGTTCGA
CGACAAAGTGATGAAGCAGCTGAAGCGGCGGAGATACACCGGCTGGGGCAGGCTGAGCCGGAAGCTGATC
AACGGCATCCGGGACAAGCAGTCCGGCAAGACAATCCTGGATTTCCTGAAGTCCGACGGCTTCGCCAACA
GAAACTTCATGCAGCTGATCCACGACGACAGCCTGACCTTTAAAGAGGACATCCAGAAAGCCCAGGTGTC
CGGCCAGGGCGATAGCCTGCACGAGCACATTGCCAATCTGGCCGGCAGCCCCGCCATTAAGAAGGGCATC
CTGCAGACAGTGAAGGTGGTGGACGAGCTCGTGAAAGTGATGGGCCGGCACAAGCCCGAGAACATCGTGA
TCGAAATGGCCAGAGAGAACCAGACCACCCAGAAGGGACAGAAGAACAGCCGCGAGAGAATGAAGCGGAT
CGAAGAGGGCATCAAAGAGCTGGGCAGCCAGATCCTGAAAGAACACCCCGTGGAAAACACCCAGCTGCAG
AACGAGAAGCTGTACCTGTACTACCTGCAGAATGGGCGGGATATGTACGTGGACCAGGAACTGGACATCA
ACCGGCTGTCCGACTACGATGTGGACCATATCGTGCCTCAGAGCTTTCTGAAGGACGACTCCATCGACAA
CAAGGTGCTGACCAGAAGCGACAAGAACCGGGGCAAGAGCGACAACGTGCCCTCCGAAGAGGTCGTGAAG
AAGATGAAGAACTACTGGCGGCAGCTGCTGAACGCCAAGCTGATTACCCAGAGAAAGTTCGACAATCTGA
CCAAGGCCGAGAGAGGCGGCCTGAGCGAACTGGATAAGGCCGGCTTCATCAAGAGACAGCTGGTGGAAAC
CCGGCAGATCACAAAGCACGTGGCACAGATCCTGGACTCCCGGATGAACACTAAGTACGACGAGAATGAC
AAGCTGATCCGGGAAGTGAAAGTGATCACCCTGAAGTCCAAGCTGGTGTCCGATTTCCGGAAGGATTTCC
AGTTTTACAAAGTGCGCGAGATCAACAACTACCACCACGCCCACGACGCCTACCTGAACGCCGTCGTGGG
AACCGCCCTGATCAAAAAGTACCCTAAGCTGGAAAGCGAGTTCGTGTACGGCGACTACAAGGTGTACGAC
GTGCGGAAGATGATCGCCAAGAGCGAGCAGGAAATCGGCAAGGCTACCGCCAAGTACTTCTTCTACAGCA
ACATCATGAACTTTTTCAAGACCGAGATTACCCTGGCCAACGGCGAGATCCGGAAGCGGCCTCTGATCGA
GACAAACGGCGAAACCGGGGAGATCGTGTGGGATAAGGGCCGGGATTTTGCCACCGTGCGGAAAGTGCTG
AGCATGCCCCAAGTGAATATCGTGAAAAAGACCGAGGTGCAGACAGGCGGCTTCAGCAAAGAGTCTATCC
TGCCCAAGAGGAACAGCGATAAGCTGATCGCCAGAAAGAAGGACTGGGACCCTAAGAAGTACGGCGGCTT
CGACAGCCCCACCGTGGCCTATTCTGTGCTGGTGGTGGCCAAAGTGGAAAAGGGCAAGTCCAAGAAACTG
AAGAGTGTGAAAGAGCTGCTGGGGATCACCATCATGGAAAGAAGCAGCTTCGAGAAGAATCCCATCGACT
TTCTGGAAGCCAAGGGCTACAAAGAAGTGAAAAAGGACCTGATCATCAAGCTGCCTAAGTACTCCCTGTT
CGAGCTGGAAAACGGCCGGAAGAGAATGCTGGCCTCTGCCGGCGAACTGCAGAAGGGAAACGAACTGGCC
CTGCCCTCCAAATATGTGAACTTCCTGTACCTGGCCAGCCACTATGAGAAGCTGAAGGGCTCCCCCGAGG
ATAATGAGCAGAAACAGCTGTTTGTGGAACAGCACAAGCACTACCTGGACGAGATCATCGAGCAGATCAG
CGAGTTCTCCAAGAGAGTGATCCTGGCCGACGCTAATCTGGACAAAGTGCTGTCCGCCTACAACAAGCAC
CGGGATAAGCCCATCAGAGAGCAGGCCGAGAATATCATCCACCTGTTTACCCTGACCAATCTGGGAGCCC
CTGCCGCCTTCAAGTACTTTGACACCACCATCGACCGGAAGAGGTACACCAGCACCAAAGAGGTGCTGGA
CGCCACCCTGATCCACCAGAGCATCACCGGCCTGTACGAGACACGGATCGACCTGTCTCAGCTGGGAGGC
GACAAGCGTCCTGCTGCTACTAAGAAAGCTGGTCAAGCTAAGAAAAAGAAAGCTAGCGGCAGCGGCGCCG
GATCCCCAAAGAAGAAAAGGAAGGTTGAAGACCCCAAGAAAAAGAGGAAGGTGATACCCGGGTAAGCGGG
ACTCTGGGGTTCGAAATGACCGACCAAGCGACGCCCAACCTGCCATCACGAGATTTCGATTCCACCGCCG
CCTTCTATGAAAGGTTGGGCTTCGGAATCGTTTTCCGGGACGCCGGCTGGATGATCCTCCAGCGCGGGGA
TCTCATGCTGGAGTTCTTCGCCCACCCTAGGGGGAGGCTAACTGAAACACGGAAGGAGACAATACCGGAA
GGAACCCGCGCTATGACGGCAATAAAAAGACAGAATAAAACGCACGGTGTTGGGTCGTTTGTTCATAAAC
GCGGGGTTCGGTCCCAGGGCTGGCACTCTGTCGATACCCCACCGAGACGCCATTGGGGCCAATACGCCCG
CGTTTCTTCCTTTTCCCCACCCCACCCCCCAAGTTCGGGTGAAGGCCCAGGGCTCGCAGCCAACGTCGGG
GCGGCAGGCCCTGCCATAGCCTCAGCTCGAGTATGTCGACCGATGCCCTTGAGAGCCTTCAACCCAGTCA
GCTCCTTCCGGTGGGCGCGGGGCATGACTATCGTCGCCGCACTTATGACTGTCTTCTTTATCATGCAACT
CGTAGGACAGGTGCCGGCAGCGCTCTTCCGCTTCCTCGCTCACTGACTCGCTGCGCTCGGTCGTTCGGCT
GCGGCGAGCGGTATCAGCTCACTCAAAGGCGGTAATACGGTTATCCACAGAATCAGGGGATAACGCAGGA
AAGAACATGTGAGCAAAAGGCCAGCAAAAGGCCAGGAACCGTAAAAAGGCCGCGTTGCTGGCGTTTTTCC
ATAGGCTCCGCCCCCCTGACGAGCATCACAAAAATCGACGCTCAAGTCAGAGGTGGCGAAACCCGACAGG
ACTATAAAGATACCAGGCGTTTCCCCCTGGAAGCTCCCTCGTGCGCTCTCCTGTTCCGACCCTGCCGCTT
ACCGGATACCTGTCCGCCTTTCTCCCTTCGGGAAGCGTGGCGCTTTCTCAATGCTCACGCTGTAGGTATC
TCAGTTCGGTGTAGGTCGTTCGCTCCAAGCTGGGCTGTGTGCACGAACCCCCCGTTCAGCCCGACCGCTG
CGCCTTATCCGGTAACTATCGTCT
Features (pLannotate 1.2.2; 12 found; start..end, strand, type, name):
    451..1311    -  CDS            AmpR: β-lactamase; bla; confers resistance to ampicillin, carbenicillin, and related antibiotics
   1312..1416    -  promoter       AmpR promoter: bla
   1443..1898    +  rep_origin     f1 ori (sequence partly withheld): f1 bacteriophage origin of replication; arrow indicates direction of (+) strand synthesis
   1903..1970    -  CDS            lacZα (fragment): LacZα fragment of β-galactosidase; lacZ fragment
   2087..2390    +  enhancer       CMV enhancer: human cytomegalovirus immediate early enhancer
   2391..2594    +  promoter       CMV promoter: human cytomegalovirus (CMV) immediate early promoter
   2642..6745    +  CDS            Cas9: Cas9 (Csn1) endonuclease from the Streptococcus pyogenes Type II CRISPR/Cas system generates RNA-guided double strand breaks in DNA
   6898..7050    +  CDS            ble (fragment): BLE_KLEPN - Experimental evidence at protein level: Swiss-Prot protein existence level 1. Binding protein with a strong affinity to the bleomycin family of antibiotics. Binds to CL990; an antimitotic-antibiotic compound. From Klebsiella pneumoniae.
   7109..7156    +  polyA_signal   HSV TK poly(A) signal: herpes simplex virus thymidine kinase polyadenylation signal (Cole and Stacy, 1985)
   7247..7263    -  polyA_signal   bGH poly(A) signal (fragment): bovine growth hormone polyadenylation signal
   7337..7468    +  CDS            TcR (fragment): tetracycline efflux protein; tet; confers resistance to tetracycline
   7648..280     -  rep_origin     ori (across the origin): high-copy-number ColE1/pMB1/pBR322/pUC origin of replication
