[The description below was written by a language model from this plasmid's Addgene catalogue record and pLannotate feature annotations shown in this document.]
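Description:
Construct 7 - CMVp-Cas9-3xNLS-HSVpA is a 7,956 bp mammalian expression plasmid built on the pGL2-Luc backbone and categorised as a mammalian expression and synthetic biology vector. It is propagated in E. coli through a high-copy ColE1/pUC-type origin of replication and selected with ampicillin via a β-lactamase gene under its own bla promoter. An f1 bacteriophage origin is also present, a common backbone element that permits single-stranded DNA production. No intact mammalian selection marker is annotated, which suggests the plasmid is suited mainly to transient transfection.

The payload is a single expression unit. The human cytomegalovirus immediate early enhancer and promoter drive the Streptococcus pyogenes Cas9 endonuclease, which according to the catalogue entry is fused to three nuclear localisation signals that direct the protein to the nucleus. The NLS repeats are not annotated separately in the feature table, but they presumably lie just downstream of the annotated Cas9 coding region. Transcripts are terminated by the herpes simplex virus thymidine kinase polyadenylation signal. The catalogue lists the insert species as human, whereas the annotation identifies Cas9 as bacterial in origin. The record does not explain this discrepancy. Short annotated fragments of lacZα, a bleomycin-binding protein gene, the bGH polyadenylation signal and a tetracycline resistance gene appear to be non-functional remnants of cloning history.

The plasmid carries no guide RNA cassette, so it supplies only the nuclease and must be paired with a separate guide RNA source. It was deposited in connection with work on continuous genetic recording in human cells using self-targeting CRISPR-Cas systems.
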