Addgene plasmid #81247: Construct 7 - CMVp-Cas9-3xNLS-HSVpA
Purpose: Expresses Cas9 fused to 3xNLS driven by CMV promoter. For mammalian cell expression
Depositing lab: Timothy Lu. Depositing organization: Massachusetts Institute of Technology. Publication: Continuous genetic recording with self-targeting CRISPR-Cas in human cells. Perli SD, Cui CH, Lu TK. Science. 2016 Aug 18. pii: aag0511. 10.1126/science.aag0511 PubMed 27540006.
Backbone
  Vector backbone: pGL2-Luc (Addgene #26280)
  Total vector size (bp): 7956
  Vector type: Mammalian Expression, Synthetic Biology
Growth in bacteria
  Bacterial resistance: Ampicillin, 100 μg/mL
  Growth temperature: 37°C
  Growth strain: DH5alpha
  Copy number: Unknown
Gene/Insert
  Gene/Insert name: Cas9-3xNLS
  Species: H. sapiens (human)
Terms and licenses: Academic/Nonprofit Terms; Industry Terms: Not Available to Industry
Depositor comments: Please see http://www.rle.mit.edu/sbg/resources/ for more information.
How to cite: Construct 7 - CMVp-Cas9-3xNLS-HSVpA was a gift from Timothy Lu (Addgene plasmid # 81247 ; http://n2t.net/addgene:81247 ; RRID:Addgene_81247)
