>Addgene plasmid #81247 | Construct 7 - CMVp-Cas9-3xNLS-HSVpA | addgene partial sequence | sequence record 157794 | TK-pA-R 5'-ttgtctccttccgtgtttca-3'
GCATGAGATCCCCGCGCTGGAGGATCATCCAGCCGGCGTCCCGGAAAACGATTCCGAAGCCCAACCTTTC
ATAGAAGGCGGCGGTGGAATCGAAATCTCGTGATGGCAGGTTGGGCGTCGCTTGGTCGGTCATTTCGAAC
CCCAGAGTCCCGCTTACCCGGGTATCACCTTCCTCTTTTTCTTGGGGTCTTCAACCTTCCTTTTCTTCTT
TGGGGATCCGGCGCCGCTGCCGCTAGCTTTCTTTTTCTTAGCTTGACCAGCTTTCTTAGTAGCAGCAGGA
CGCTTGTCGCCTCCCAGCTGAGACAGGTCGATCCGTGTCTCGTACAGGCCGGTGATGCTCTGGTGGATCA
GGGTGGCGTCCAGCACCTCTTTGGTGCTGGTGTACCTCTTCCGGTCGATGGTGGTGTCAAAGTACTTGAA
GGCGGCAGGGGCTCCCAGATTGGTCAGGGTAAACAGGTGGATGATATTCTCGGCCTGCTCTCTGATGGGC
TTATCCCGGTGCTTGTTGTAGGCGGACAGCACTTTGTCCAGATTAGCGTCGGCCAGGATCACTCTCTTGG
AGAACTCGCTGATCTGCTCGATGATCTCGTCCAGGTAGTGCTTGTGCTGTTCCACAAACAGCTGTTTCTG
CTCATTATCCTCGGGGGAGCCCTTCAGCTTCTCATAGTGGCTGGCCAGGTACAGGAAGTTCACATATTTG
GAGGGCAGGGCCAGTTCGTTTCCCTTCTGCAGTTCGCCGGCAGAGGCCAGCATTCTCTTCCGGCCGTTTT
CCAGCTCGAACAGGGAGTACTTAGGCAGCTTGATGATCAGGTCCTTTTTCACTTCTTTGTAGCCCTTGGC
TTCCAGAAAGTCGATGGGATTCTTCTCGAAGCTGCTTCTTTCCATGATGGTGATCCCCAGCAGCTCTTTC
ACACTCTTCAGTTTCTTGGACT
