>Addgene plasmid #81247 | Construct 7 - CMVp-Cas9-3xNLS-HSVpA | addgene partial sequence | sequence record 159227 | CMV-F 5'-CGCAAATGGGCGGTAGGCGTG-3'
AACCGTCAGATCCGAGCTCATCACCGGTGCGCTGCCACCATGGACAAGAAGTACAGCATCGGCCTGGACA
TCGGCACCAACTCTGTGGGCTGGGCCGTGATCACCGACGAGTACAAGGTGCCCAGCAAGAAATTCAAGGT
GCTGGGCAACACCGACCGGCACAGCATCAAGAAGAACCTGATCGGAGCCCTGCTGTTCGACAGCGGCGAA
ACAGCCGAGGCCACCCGGCTGAAGAGAACCGCCAGAAGAAGATACACCAGACGGAAGAACCGGATCTGCT
ATCTGCAAGAGATCTTCAGCAACGAGATGGCCAAGGTGGACGACAGCTTCTTCCACAGACTGGAAGAGTC
CTTCCTGGTGGAAGAGGATAAGAAGCACGAGCGGCACCCCATCTTCGGCAACATCGTGGACGAGGTGGCC
TACCACGAGAAGTACCCCACCATCTACCACCTGAGAAAGAAACTGGTGGACAGCACCGACAAGGCCGACC
TGCGGCTGATCTATCTGGCCCTGGCCCACATGATCAAGTTCCGGGGCCACTTCCTGATCGAGGGCGACCT
GAACCCCGACAACAGCGACGTGGACAAGCTGTTCATCCAGCTGGTGCAGACCTACAACCAGCTGTTCGAG
GAAAACCCCATCAACGCCAGCGGCGTGGACGCCAAGGCCATCCTGTCTGCCAGACTGAGCAAGAGCAGAC
GGCTGGAAAATCTGATCGCCCAGCTGCCCGGCGAGAAGAAGAATGGCCTGTTCGGAAACCTGATTGCCCT
GAGCCTGGGCCTGACCCCCAACTTCAAGAGCAACTTCGACCTGGCCGAGGATGCCAAACTGCAGCTGAGC
AAGGACACCTACGACGACGACCTGGACAACCTGCTGGCCCAGATCGGCGACCAGTACGCCGACCTGT
